Addgene plasmid #185967: pNB_EA_3EGFP
Purpose: Expresses EGFP from PR promoter in E.coli Dh5alpha cell
Depositing lab: Sangram Bagh. Depositing organization: Saha Institute of Nuclear Physics. Publication: Processing two environmental chemical signals with a synthetic genetic IMPLY gate, a 2-input-2-output integrated logic circuit, and a process pipeline to optimize its systems chemistry in Escherichia coli. Mukhopadhyay S, Sarkar K, Srivastava R, Pal A, Bagh S. Biotechnol Bioeng. 2020 May;117(5):1502-1512. doi: 10.1002/bit.27286. Epub 2020 Feb 7. PubMed 31981217.
Backbone
  Vector backbone: Pz
  Backbone manufacturer: expressys.
  Backbone size w/o insert (bp): 1900
  Total vector size (bp): 3085
  Modifications to backbone: Insertion of Pr egfp cassette in forward direction in network brick
  Vector type: Synthetic Biology
Growth in bacteria
  Bacterial resistance: Ampicillin, 100 μg/mL
  Growth temperature: 37°C
  Growth strain: DH5alpha
  Copy number: High Copy
Gene/Insert
  Gene/Insert name: Pr-Egfp cassette in forward direction in Network Brick
  Species: Synthetic
  Insert size (bp): 1102
  Promoter: PR
  Cloning method: Restriction Enzyme; 5′ cloning site AatII (not destroyed); 3′ cloning site PciI (not destroyed)
  Sequencing primers: 5′ TACTGGGACGAAGACGAACA; 3′ GTTGTTTTGGAGCACGGAAC
Terms and licenses: Academic/Nonprofit Terms; Industry Terms: Not Available to Industry
How to cite: pNB_EA_3EGFP was a gift from Sangram Bagh (Addgene plasmid # 185967 ; http://n2t.net/addgene:185967 ; RRID:Addgene_185967)
