[The description below was written by a language model from this plasmid's Addgene catalogue record and pLannotate feature annotations shown in this document.]
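Description:
pNB_EA_3EGFP is a small (about 3.1 kb) synthetic-biology plasmid for Escherichia coli, built on a modular pZ-type expression backbone and recorded as being propagated in DH5alpha. It replicates from a high-copy ColE1/pMB1-family origin and is selected with ampicillin. The β-lactamase gene is driven by its own bla promoter and followed by the phage lambda t0 terminator, which insulates the marker unit from the rest of the plasmid. In the annotated map, the origin and resistance cassette lie on the opposite strand from the payload.

The payload is a roughly 1.1 kb PR–EGFP cassette, inserted in the forward orientation into what the depositors call a "network brick" between AatII and PciI sites, both of which are retained so the module can be excised or exchanged. The catalogue names PR as the promoter, presumably the phage lambda rightward promoter. The automated annotation did not call a promoter feature, but the unannotated stretch upstream of the EGFP coding sequence is where it would be expected to sit. EGFP, the enhanced and mammalian codon-optimised GFP variant, is followed closely by the rrnB T1 transcription terminator.

The stated purpose is simply to express EGFP from PR in E. coli. No repressor gene is annotated on the plasmid, so any regulation of PR would have to come from the host or from a companion construct. The associated work concerns synthetic genetic logic circuits, including an IMPLY gate and a two-input, two-output circuit that process environmental chemical signals. This suggests the plasmid acts as a fluorescent output or characterisation module, though the record does not spell out its exact role.
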