Features (pLannotate 1.2.2; 6 found; start..end, strand, type, name):
    210..929     +  CDS            EGFP: the original enhanced GFP (Yang et al., 1996) mammalian codon-optimized
    941..1027    +  terminator     rrnB T1 terminator: Escherichia coli rrnB; transcription terminator T1 from the E. coli rrnB gene
   1300..1888    -  rep_origin     ori: high-copy-number ColE1/pMB1/pBR322/pUC origin of replication
   1976..2070    -  terminator     lambda t0 terminator: transcription terminator from phage lambda
   2100..2960    -  CDS            AmpR: β-lactamase; bla; confers resistance to ampicillin, carbenicillin, and related antibiotics
   2961..3065    -  promoter       AmpR promoter: bla
>Addgene plasmid #185967 | pNB_EA_3EGFP | addgene full sequence | sequence record 370625 | Addgene NGS Result
CACCTGACGTCTACTGGGACGAAGACGAACAGTCGACAACGAAGACGCCAACATCAAGATCTTTATTATC
ATGACATTAACCTATAAAAATAGGCGTATCACGAGGCCCTTTCGTCTTCACCTCGAGTAACACCGTGCGT
GTTGACTATTTTACCTCTGGCGGTGATAATGGTTGCATGTACGAATTCATTAAAGAGGAGAAAGGTACCA
TGGTGAGCAAGGGCGAGGAGCTGTTCACCGGGGTGGTGCCCATCCTGGTCGAGCTGGACGGCGACGTAAA
CGGCCACAAGTTCAGCGTGTCCGGCGAGGGCGAGGGCGATGCCACCTACGGCAAGCTGACCCTGAAGTTC
ATCTGCACCACCGGCAAGCTGCCCGTGCCCTGGCCCACCCTCGTGACCACCCTGACCTACGGCGTGCAGT
GCTTCAGCCGCTACCCCGACCACATGAAGCAGCACGACTTCTTCAAGTCCGCCATGCCCGAAGGCTACGT
CCAGGAGCGCACCATCTTCTTCAAGGACGACGGCAACTACAAGACCCGCGCCGAGGTGAAGTTCGAGGGC
GACACCCTGGTGAACCGCATCGAGCTGAAGGGCATCGACTTCAAGGAGGACGGCAACATCCTGGGGCACA
AGCTGGAGTACAACTACAACAGCCACAACGTCTATATCATGGCCGACAAGCAGAAGAACGGCATCAAGGT
GAACTTCAAGATCCGCCACAACATCGAGGACGGCAGCGTGCAGCTCGCCGACCACTACCAGCAGAACACC
CCCATCGGCGACGGCCCCGTGCTGCTGCCCGACAACCACTACCTGAGCACCCAGTCCGCCCTGAGCAAAG
ACCCCAACGAGAAGCGCGATCACATGGTCCTGCTGGAGTTCGTGACCGCCGCCGGGATCACTCTCGGCAT
GGACGAGCTGTACAAGTAATCTAGAGGCATCAAATAAAACGAAAGGCTCAGTCGAAAGACTGGGCCTTTC
GTTTTATCTGTTGTTTGTCGGTGAACGCTCTCCTGAGTAGGACAAATCCGCCGCCCTAGACCTAGGCGAT
GACGGAAAAAGAGATCGTCTTAATGTATAGATTTTCGTGGATTACGTCGCCAGTCAGGATCCTGGCAGAA
GCTATTCATTCTGCAGTTCCGTGCTCCAAAACAACCGTTCGGCTGCGGCGAGCGGTATCAGCTCACTCAA
AGGCGGTAATACGGTTATCCACAGAATCAGGGGATAACGCAGGAAAGAACATGTGAGCAAAAGGCCAGCA
AAAGGCCAGGAACCGTAAAAAGGCCGCGTTGCTGGCGTTTTTCCATAGGCTCCGCCCCCCTGACGAGCAT
CACAAAAATCGACGCTCAAGTCAGAGGTGGCGAAACCCGACAGGACTATAAAGATACCAGGCGTTTCCCC
CTGGAAGCTCCCTCGTGCGCTCTCCTGTTCCGACCCTGCCGCTTACCGGATACCTGTCCGCCTTTCTCCC
TTCGGGAAGCGTGGCGCTTTCTCATAGCTCACGCTGTAGGTATCTCAGTTCGGTGTAGGTCGTTCGCTCC
AAGCTGGGCTGTGTGCACGAACCCCCCGTTCAGCCCGACCGCTGCGCCTTATCCGGTAACTATCGTCTTG
AGTCCAACCCGGTAAGACACGACTTATCGCCACTGGCAGCAGCCACTGGTAACAGGATTAGCAGAGCGAG
GTATGTAGGCGGTGCTACAGAGTTCTTGAAGTGGTGGCCTAACTACGGCTACACTAGAAGGACAGTATTT
GGTATCTGCGCTCTGCTGAAGCCAGTTACCTTCGGAAAAAGAGTTGGTAGCTCTTGATCCGGCAAACAAA
CCACCGCTGGTAGCGGTGGTTTTTTTGTTTGCAAGCAGCAGATTACGCGCAGAAAAAAAGGATCTCAAGA
AGATCCTTTGATCTTTTCTACGGGGTCTGACGCTCAGTGGAACGAAAACTCACGTTAAGGGATTTTGGTC
ATGACTAGTGCTTGGATTCTCACCAATAAAAAACGCCCGGCGGCAACCGAGCGTTCTGAACAAATCCAGA
TGGAGTTCTGAGGTCATTACTGGATCTATCAACAGGAGTCCAAGCGAGCTCGTAAACTTGGTCTGACAGT
TACCAATGCTTAATCAGTGAGGCACCTATCTCAGCGATCTGTCTATTTCGTTCATCCATAGTTGCCTGAC
TCCCCGTCGTGTAGATAACTACGATACGGGAGGGCTTACCATCTGGCCCCAGTGCTGCAATGATACCGCG
AGACCCACGCTCACCGGCTCCAGATTTATCAGCAATAAACCAGCCAGCCGGAAGGGCCGAGCGCAGAAGT
GGTCCTGCAACTTTATCCGCCTCCATCCAGTCTATTAATTGTTGCCGGGAAGCTAGAGTAAGTAGTTCGC
CAGTTAATAGTTTGCGCAACGTTGTTGCCATTGCTACAGGCATCGTGGTGTCACGCTCGTCGTTTGGTAT
GGCTTCATTCAGCTCCGGTTCCCAACGATCAAGGCGAGTTACATGATCCCCCATGTTGTGCAAAAAAGCG
GTTAGCTCCTTCGGTCCTCCGATCGTTGTCAGAAGTAAGTTGGCCGCAGTGTTATCACTCATGGTTATGG
CAGCACTGCATAATTCTCTTACTGTCATGCCATCCGTAAGATGCTTTTCTGTGACTGGTGAGTACTCAAC
CAAGTCATTCTGAGAATAGTGTATGCGGCGACCGAGTTGCTCTTGCCCGGCGTCAATACGGGATAATACC
GCGCCACATAGCAGAACTTTAAAAGTGCTCATCATTGGAAAACGTTCTTCGGGGCGAAAACTCTCAAGGA
TCTTACCGCTGTTGAGATCCAGTTCGATGTAACCCACTCGTGCACCCAACTGATCTTCAGCATCTTTTAC
TTTCACCAGCGTTTCTGGGTGAGCAAAAACAGGAAGGCAAAATGCCGCAAAAAAGGGAATAAGGGCGACA
CGGAAATGTTGAATACTCATACTCTTCCTTTTTCAATATTATTGAAGCATTTATCAGGGTTATTGTCTCA
TGAGCGGATACATATTTGAATGTATTTAGAAAAATAAACAAATAGGGGTTCCGCGCACATTTCCCCGAAA
AGTGC
